>Addgene plasmid #175932 | pDL191 | addgene full sequence | sequence record 375475 | Addgene NGS Result
GTTAACGCTAGCATGGATCTCGGGCCCCAAATAATGATTTTATTTTGACTGATAGTGACCTGTTCGTTGC
AACAAATTGATGAGCAATGCTTTTTTATAATGCCAACTTTGTACAAAAAAGCAGGCTTCGAAGGAGATAG
AACCATGGGTCGACCTAGAGGTGATGAAAAGTACTGGAATGAAGTAACGAGTTTTGAAGAGAACGGGAAG
CAGAAGTGGAAGTGCAAGCATTGTGAAAAAACGTATGGTGGAGGTTATTCAAGAATTAAACTGCATTTAG
ATAAAGAACAAAAAGGACAAGGCATTACTAAATGCCCCGTTTATTGTAGCAATGAAGAAGTTCTCAACAT
CATTGCTTCCACTTCAATCCATCCACAAGAAACTGTAAATACACTGAATCCATTACAAGTGGTTGAAGAT
GTTGTTGCTGGCGAAATGATTGTCCCTGTTGGTGCTCCAATTAACCATCAAACAAATAATGAATCAACAA
GTTTATTCGAAGGTTGGGCACCAGAGCATGCTATTGTCGGAAGCAACAATTCGAATGGTATTTTCCAAAG
TAAGATTAGTGTGATAAATGAGTTGGTTTCCGATCTATCAAGAGAGGAAGATGACATCAAGGAACAATTA
GAATGGCTAGAATCTCGCGGCAAGAAGCGCAAGGGTGATGTTGATGACTGGATGGATGAACTACGAGACC
TGAAGAAACATGTTGCTGATGTGGATTGGTTAGGGTTCACTAACTTTTATGCATCGGATTTGGTTGATAA
ATTGCGAAAGCATAAGATTGATAAGCCTCTGGTGTTGTCAAATGAATTTGTTGGTGAACAATTTGAGTTA
GACCCAGCTTTCTTGTACAAAGTTGGCATTATAAGAAAGCATTGCTTATCAATTTGTTGCAACGAACAGG
TCACTATCAGTCAAAATAAAATCATTATTTGCCATCCAGCTGCAGCTCTGGCCCGTGTCTCAAAATCTCT
GATGTTACATTGCACAAGATAAAAATATATCATCATGAACAATAAAACTGTCTGCTTACATAAACAGTAA
TACAAGGGGTGTTATGAGCCATATTCAACGGGAAACGTCGAGGCCGCGATTAAATTCCAACATGGATGCT
GATTTATATGGGTATAAATGGGCTCGCGATAATGTCGGGCAATCAGGTGCGACAATCTATCGCTTGTATG
GGAAGCCCGATGCGCCAGAGTTGTTTCTGAAACATGGCAAAGGTAGCGTTGCCAATGATGTTACAGATGA
GATGGTCAGACTAAACTGGCTGACGGAATTTATGCCTCTTCCGACCATCAAGCATTTTATCCGTACTCCT
GATGATGCATGGTTACTCACCACTGCGATCCCCGGAAAAACAGCATTCCAGGTATTAGAAGAATATCCTG
ATTCAGGTGAAAATATTGTTGATGCGCTGGCAGTGTTCCTGCGCCGGTTGCATTCGATTCCTGTTTGTAA
TTGTCCTTTTAACAGCGATCGCGTATTTCGTCTCGCTCAGGCGCAATCACGAATGAATAACGGTTTGGTT
GATGCGAGTGATTTTGATGACGAGCGTAATGGCTGGCCTGTTGAACAAGTCTGGAAAGAAATGCATAAAC
TTTTGCCATTCTCACCGGATTCAGTCGTCACTCATGGTGATTTCTCACTTGATAACCTTATTTTTGACGA
GGGGAAATTAGGCCGGGAAGCCGATCTCGGCTTGAACGAATTGTTAGGTGGCGGTACTTGGGTCGATATC
AAAGTGCATCACTTCTTCCCGTATGCCCAACTTTGTATAGAGAGCCACTGCGGGATCGTCACCGTAATCT
GCTTGCACGTAGATCACATAAGCACCAAGCGCGTTGGCCTCATGCTTGAGGAGATTGATGAGCGCGGTGG
CAATGCCCTGCCTCCGGTGCTCGCCGGAGACTGCGAGATCATAGATATAGATCTCACTACGCGGCTGCTC
AAACTTGGGCAGAACGTAAGCCGCGAGAGCGCCAACAACCGCTTCTTGGTCGAAGGCAGCAAGCGCGATG
AATGTCTTACTACGGAGCAAGTTCCCGAGGTAATCGGAGTCCGGCTGATGTTGGGAGTAGGTGGCTACGT
CTCCGAACTCACGACCGAAAAGATCAAGAGCAGCCCGCATGGATTTGACTTGGTCAGGGCCGAGCCTACA
TGTGCGAATGATGCCCATACTTGAGCCACCTAACTTTGTTTTAGGGCGACTGCCCTGCTGCGTAACATCG
TTGCTGCTGCGTAACATCGTTGCTGCTCCATAACATCAAACATCGACCCACGGCGTAACGCGCTTGCTGC
TTGGATGCCCGAGGCATAGACTGTACAAAAAAACAGTCATAACAAGCCATGAAAACCGCCACTGCGCCGT
TACCACCGCTGCGTTCGGTCAAGGTTCTGGACCAGTTGCGTGAGCGCATACGCTACTTGCATTACAGTTT
ACGAACCGAACAGGCTTATGTCAACTGGGTTCGTGCCTTCATCCGTTTCCACGGTGTGCGTCACCCGGCA
ACCTTGGGCAGCAGCGAAGTCGAGGCATTTCTGTCCTGGCTGGCGAACGAGCGCAAGGTTTCGGTCTCCA
CGCATCGTCAGGCATTGGCGGCCTTGCTGTTCTTCTACGGCAAGGTGCTGTGCACGGATCTGCCCTGGCT
TCAGGAGATCGGAAGACCTCGGCCGTCGCGGCGCTTGCCGGTGGTGCTGACCCCGGATGAAGTGGTTCGC
ATCCTCGGTTTTCTGGAAGGCGAGCATCGTTTGTTCGCCCAGGACTCTAGCTATAGTTCTAGTGGTTGGC
TACTAATAGGTTGTATTGATGTTGGACGAGTCGGAATCGCAGACCGATACCAGGATCTTGCCATCCTATG
GAACTGCCTCGGTGAGTTTTCTCCTTCATTACAGAAACGGCTTTTTCAAAAATATGGTATTGATAATCCT
GATATGAATAAATTGCAGTTTCATTTGATGCTCGATGAGTTTTTCTAATCAGAATTGGTTAATTGGTTGT
AACACTGGCAGAGCATTACGCTGACTTGACGGGACGGCGCAAGCTCATGACCAAAATCCCTTAACGTGAG
TTTTCGTTCCACTGAGCGTCAGACCCCGTAGAAAAGATCAAAGGATCTTCTTGAGATCCTTTTTTTCTGC
GCGTAATCTGCTGCTTGCAAACAAAAAAACCACCGCTACCAGCGGTGGTTTGTTTGCCGGATCAAGAGCT
ACCAACTCTTTTTCCGAAGGTAACTGGCTTCAGCAGAGCGCAGATACCAAATACTGTTCTTCTAGTGTAG
CCGTAGTTAGGCCACCACTTCAAGAACTCTGTAGCACCGCCTACATACCTCGCTCTGCTAATCCTGTTAC
CAGTGGCTGCTGCCAGTGGCGATAAGTCGTGTCTTACCGGGTTGGACTCAAGACGATAGTTACCGGATAA
GGCGCAGCGGTCGGGCTGAACGGGGGGTTCGTGCACACAGCCCAGCTTGGAGCGAACGACCTACACCGAA
CTGAGATACCTACAGCGTGAGCTATGAGAAAGCGCCACGCTTCCCGAAGGGAGAAAGGCGGACAGGTATC
CGGTAAGCGGCAGGGTCGGAACAGGAGAGCGCACGAGGGAGCTTCCAGGGGGAAACGCCTGGTATCTTTA
TAGTCCTGTCGGGTTTCGCCACCTCTGACTTGAGCGTCGATTTTTGTGATGCTCGTCAGGGGGGCGGAGC
CTATGGAAAAACGCCAGCAACGCGGCCTTTTTACGGTTCCTGGCCTTTTGCTGGCCTTTTGCTCACATGT
TCTTTCCTGCGTTATCCCCTGATTCTGTGGATAACCGTATTACCGCTAGCCAGGAAGAGTTTGTAGAAAC
GCAAAAAGGCCATCCGTCAGGATGGCCTTCTGCTTAGTTTGATGCCTGGCAGTTTATGGCGGGCGTCCTG
CCCGCCACCCTCCGGGCCGTTGCTTCACAACGTTCAAATCCGCTCCCGGCGGATTTGTCCTACTCAGGAG
AGCGTTCACCGACAAACAACAGATAAAACGAAAGGCCCAGTCTTCCGACTGAGCCTTTCGTTTTATTTGA
TGCCTGGCAGTTCCCTACTCTCGC
Features (pLannotate 1.2.2; 10 found; start..end, strand, type, name):
     28..127     +  protein_bind   attL1: mutant version of attL; recombination site for the Gateway® LR reaction LR Clonase™
    842..941     -  protein_bind   attL2: mutant version of attL; recombination site for the Gateway® LR reaction LR Clonase™
   1064..1690    +  CDS            KanR (fragment): aminoglycoside phosphotransferase; aph(3')-Ia; confers resistance to kanamycin in bacteria or G418 (Geneticin®) in eukaryotes
   1724..2257    -  CDS            GmR: gentamycin acetyltransferase; aacC1; confers resistance to gentamycin
   2446..2474    -  promoter       Pc promoter: intI1 (promoter lies within the coding sequence); class 1 integron promoter
   2452..2799    -  CDS            YPR2_ECOLX (fragment): Protein predicted: Swiss-Prot protein existence level 4. From Escherichia coli.
   2804..2988    +  CDS            KanR (fragment): aminoglycoside phosphotransferase; aph(3')-Ia; confers resistance to kanamycin in bacteria or G418 (Geneticin®) in eukaryotes
   3131..3719    +  rep_origin     ori: high-copy-number ColE1/pMB1/pBR322/pUC origin of replication
   3854..3881    -  terminator     rrnB T2 terminator: transcription terminator T2 from the E. coli rrnB gene
   4013..4056    +  terminator     rrnB T1 terminator: Escherichia coli rrnB; transcription terminator T1 from the E. coli rrnB gene
