[The description below was written by a language model from this plasmid's Addgene catalogue record and pLannotate feature annotations shown in this document.]
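Description:
pDL191 is a Gateway entry clone built on the pDONR207-type donor backbone (recorded as "pDONOR207") and carrying an insert designated ID#83 from soybean (Glycine max). The associated work concerns a toolkit of NLR integrated domains for identifying plant pathogen effector targets, so ID#83 is presumably one of these integrated domains. The record gives no further description of the encoded sequence, and the feature table does not annotate it. In the 4,084 nt sequenced plasmid the insert lies in the roughly 700 bp interval between attL1 and attL2, the recombination sites produced when a fragment is cloned into the donor vector. LR Clonase acts on these sites to move the insert, in a defined orientation, into any attR-containing destination vector.

The plasmid is propagated in E. coli from a high-copy ColE1/pUC-type origin and is selected with gentamicin. Resistance comes from the aacC1 gentamicin acetyltransferase gene, which is driven by the class 1 integron Pc promoter. The two kanamycin resistance gene fragments flanking this cassette, and the partial predicted E. coli ORF overlapping the Pc promoter, appear to be non-functional backbone remnants interrupted by the gentamicin marker rather than usable selection markers. The rrnB T1 and T2 terminators sit upstream of attL1 and insulate the cloning site from read-through transcription originating in the vector. No promoter, tag or reporter is annotated for expressing the insert, as expected for an entry clone. The plasmid's stated purpose is to serve as the substrate for LR reactions, and any expression elements or fusion partners would be supplied by the chosen destination vector.
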