Addgene plasmid #175932: pDL191
Purpose: pENTRY for Gateway LR reaction
Depositing lab: Nemo Peeters. Depositing organization: CNRS UMR 2594, INRA UMR 0441, Laboratoire des Interactions Plantes Micro-organismes (LIPM). Publication: An NLR integrated domain toolkit to identify plant pathogen effector targets. Landry D, Mila I, Sabbagh CRR, Zaffuto M, Pouzet C, Tremousaygue D, Dabos P, Deslandes L, Peeters N. Plant J. 2023 Sep;115(5):1443-1457. doi: 10.1111/tpj.16331. Epub 2023 Jul 24. PubMed 37248633.
Backbone
  Vector backbone: pDONOR207
  Vector type: pENTRY clone
Growth in bacteria
  Bacterial resistance: Gentamicin, 10 μg/mL
  Growth temperature: 37°C
  Growth strain: DH5alpha
  Copy number: High Copy
Gene/Insert
  Gene/Insert name: ID#83
  Species: Glycine max
  Cloning method: Gateway Cloning
  Sequencing primers: 5′ n/a
Terms and licenses: Academic/Nonprofit Terms; Industry Terms: Not Available to Industry
Depositor comments: Please visit https://www.biorxiv.org/content/10.1101/2021.08.23.457316v2 for bioRxiv preprint.
How to cite: pDL191 was a gift from Nemo Peeters (Addgene plasmid # 175932 ; http://n2t.net/addgene:175932 ; RRID:Addgene_175932)
